>Addgene plasmid #112421 | pZNF23.1.0-gDNA | depositor full sequence | sequence record 211812 | Full Sequence
TAGAGCTAGAAATAGCAAGTTAAAATAAGGCTAGTCCGTTATCAACTTGAAAAAGTGGCACCGAGTCGGT
GCTTTTTTGTTTTAGAGCTAGAAATAGCAAGTTAAAATAAGGCTAGTCCGTTTTTAGCGCGTGCGCCAAT
TCTGCAGACAAATGGCTCTAGAGGTACCCGTTACATAACTTACGGTAAATGGCCCGCCTGGCTGACCGCC
CAACGACCCCCGCCCATTGACGTCAATAGTAACGCCAATAGGGACTTTCCATTGACGTCAATGGGTGGAG
TATTTACGGTAAACTGCCCACTTGGCAGTACATCAAGTGTATCATATGCCAAGTACGCCCCCTATTGACG
TCAATGACGGTAAATGGCCCGCCTGGCATTGTGCCCAGTACATGACCTTATGGGACTTTCCTACTTGGCA
GTACATCTACGTATTAGTCATCGCTATTACCATGGTCGAGGTGAGCCCCACGTTCTGCTTCACTCTCCCC
ATCTCCCCCCCCTCCCCACCCCCAATTTTGTATTTATTTATTTTTTAATTATTTTGTGCAGCGATGGGGG
CGGGGGGGGGGGGGGGGCGCGCGCCAGGCGGGGCGGGGCGGGGCGAGGGGCGGGGCGGGGCGAGGCGGAG
AGGTGCGGCGGCAGCCAATCAGAGCGGCGCGCTCCGAAAGTTTCCTTTTATGGCGAGGCGGCGGCGGCGG
CGGCCCTATAAAAAGCGAAGCGCGCGGCGGGCGGGAGTCGCTGCGACGCTGCCTTCGCCCCGTGCCCCGC
TCCGCCGCCGCCTCGCGCCGCCCGCCCCGGCTCTGACTGACCGCGTTACTCCCACAGGTGAGCGGGCGGG
ACGGCCCTTCTCCTCCGGGCTGTAATTAGCTGAGCAAGAGGTAAGGGTTTAAGGGATGGTTGGTTGGTGG
GGTATTAATGTTTAATTACCTGGAGCACCTGCCTGAAATCACTTTTTTTCAGGTTGGACCGGTGCCACCA
TGGACTATAAGGACCACGACGGAGACTACAAGGATCATGATATTGATTACAAAGACGATGACGATAAGAT
GGCCCCAAAGAAGAAGCGGAAGGTCGGTATCCACGGAGTCCCAGCAGCCGACAAGAAGTACAGCATCGGC
CTGGACATCGGCACCAACTCTGTGGGCTGGGCCGTGATCACCGACGAGTACAAGGTGCCCAGCAAGAAAT
TCAAGGTGCTGGGCAACACCGACCGGCACAGCATCAAGAAGAACCTGATCGGAGCCCTGCTGTTCGACAG
CGGCGAAACAGCCGAGGCCACCCGGCTGAAGAGAACCGCCAGAAGAAGATACACCAGACGGAAGAACCGG
ATCTGCTATCTGCAAGAGATCTTCAGCAACGAGATGGCCAAGGTGGACGACAGCTTCTTCCACAGACTGG
AAGAGTCCTTCCTGGTGGAAGAGGATAAGAAGCACGAGCGGCACCCCATCTTCGGCAACATCGTGGACGA
GGTGGCCTACCACGAGAAGTACCCCACCATCTACCACCTGAGAAAGAAACTGGTGGACAGCACCGACAAG
GCCGACCTGCGGCTGATCTATCTGGCCCTGGCCCACATGATCAAGTTCCGGGGCCACTTCCTGATCGAGG
GCGACCTGAACCCCGACAACAGCGACGTGGACAAGCTGTTCATCCAGCTGGTGCAGACCTACAACCAGCT
GTTCGAGGAAAACCCCATCAACGCCAGCGGCGTGGACGCCAAGGCCATCCTGTCTGCCAGACTGAGCAAG
AGCAGACGGCTGGAAAATCTGATCGCCCAGCTGCCCGGCGAGAAGAAGAATGGCCTGTTCGGAAACCTGA
TTGCCCTGAGCCTGGGCCTGACCCCCAACTTCAAGAGCAACTTCGACCTGGCCGAGGATGCCAAACTGCA
GCTGAGCAAGGACACCTACGACGACGACCTGGACAACCTGCTGGCCCAGATCGGCGACCAGTACGCCGAC
CTGTTTCTGGCCGCCAAGAACCTGTCCGACGCCATCCTGCTGAGCGACATCCTGAGAGTGAACACCGAGA
TCACCAAGGCCCCCCTGAGCGCCTCTATGATCAAGAGATACGACGAGCACCACCAGGACCTGACCCTGCT
GAAAGCTCTCGTGCGGCAGCAGCTGCCTGAGAAGTACAAAGAGATTTTCTTCGACCAGAGCAAGAACGGC
TACGCCGGCTACATTGACGGCGGAGCCAGCCAGGAAGAGTTCTACAAGTTCATCAAGCCCATCCTGGAAA
AGATGGACGGCACCGAGGAACTGCTCGTGAAGCTGAACAGAGAGGACCTGCTGCGGAAGCAGCGGACCTT
CGACAACGGCAGCATCCCCCACCAGATCCACCTGGGAGAGCTGCACGCCATTCTGCGGCGGCAGGAAGAT
TTTTACCCATTCCTGAAGGACAACCGGGAAAAGATCGAGAAGATCCTGACCTTCCGCATCCCCTACTACG
TGGGCCCTCTGGCCAGGGGAAACAGCAGATTCGCCTGGATGACCAGAAAGAGCGAGGAAACCATCACCCC
CTGGAACTTCGAGGAAGTGGTGGACAAGGGCGCTTCCGCCCAGAGCTTCATCGAGCGGATGACCAACTTC
GATAAGAACCTGCCCAACGAGAAGGTGCTGCCCAAGCACAGCCTGCTGTACGAGTACTTCACCGTGTATA
ACGAGCTGACCAAAGTGAAATACGTGACCGAGGGAATGAGAAAGCCCGCCTTCCTGAGCGGCGAGCAGAA
AAAGGCCATCGTGGACCTGCTGTTCAAGACCAACCGGAAAGTGACCGTGAAGCAGCTGAAAGAGGACTAC
TTCAAGAAAATCGAGTGCTTCGACTCCGTGGAAATCTCCGGCGTGGAAGATCGGTTCAACGCCTCCCTGG
GCACATACCACGATCTGCTGAAAATTATCAAGGACAAGGACTTCCTGGACAATGAGGAAAACGAGGACAT
TCTGGAAGATATCGTGCTGACCCTGACACTGTTTGAGGACAGAGAGATGATCGAGGAACGGCTGAAAACC
TATGCCCACCTGTTCGACGACAAAGTGATGAAGCAGCTGAAGCGGCGGAGATACACCGGCTGGGGCAGGC
TGAGCCGGAAGCTGATCAACGGCATCCGGGACAAGCAGTCCGGCAAGACAATCCTGGATTTCCTGAAGTC
CGACGGCTTCGCCAACAGAAACTTCATGCAGCTGATCCACGACGACAGCCTGACCTTTAAAGAGGACATC
CAGAAAGCCCAGGTGTCCGGCCAGGGCGATAGCCTGCACGAGCACATTGCCAATCTGGCCGGCAGCCCCG
CCATTAAGAAGGGCATCCTGCAGACAGTGAAGGTGGTGGACGAGCTCGTGAAAGTGATGGGCCGGCACAA
GCCCGAGAACATCGTGATCGAAATGGCCAGAGAGAACCAGACCACCCAGAAGGGACAGAAGAACAGCCGC
GAGAGAATGAAGCGGATCGAAGAGGGCATCAAAGAGCTGGGCAGCCAGATCCTGAAAGAACACCCCGTGG
AAAACACCCAGCTGCAGAACGAGAAGCTGTACCTGTACTACCTGCAGAATGGGCGGGATATGTACGTGGA
CCAGGAACTGGACATCAACCGGCTGTCCGACTACGATGTGGACCATATCGTGCCTCAGAGCTTTCTGAAG
GACGACTCCATCGACAACAAGGTGCTGACCAGAAGCGACAAGAACCGGGGCAAGAGCGACAACGTGCCCT
CCGAAGAGGTCGTGAAGAAGATGAAGAACTACTGGCGGCAGCTGCTGAACGCCAAGCTGATTACCCAGAG
AAAGTTCGACAATCTGACCAAGGCCGAGAGAGGCGGCCTGAGCGAACTGGATAAGGCCGGCTTCATCAAG
AGACAGCTGGTGGAAACCCGGCAGATCACAAAGCACGTGGCACAGATCCTGGACTCCCGGATGAACACTA
AGTACGACGAGAATGACAAGCTGATCCGGGAAGTGAAAGTGATCACCCTGAAGTCCAAGCTGGTGTCCGA
TTTCCGGAAGGATTTCCAGTTTTACAAAGTGCGCGAGATCAACAACTACCACCACGCCCACGACGCCTAC
CTGAACGCCGTCGTGGGAACCGCCCTGATCAAAAAGTACCCTAAGCTGGAAAGCGAGTTCGTGTACGGCG
ACTACAAGGTGTACGACGTGCGGAAGATGATCGCCAAGAGCGAGCAGGAAATCGGCAAGGCTACCGCCAA
GTACTTCTTCTACAGCAACATCATGAACTTTTTCAAGACCGAGATTACCCTGGCCAACGGCGAGATCCGG
AAGCGGCCTCTGATCGAGACAAACGGCGAAACCGGGGAGATCGTGTGGGATAAGGGCCGGGATTTTGCCA
CCGTGCGGAAAGTGCTGAGCATGCCCCAAGTGAATATCGTGAAAAAGACCGAGGTGCAGACAGGCGGCTT
CAGCAAAGAGTCTATCCTGCCCAAGAGGAACAGCGATAAGCTGATCGCCAGAAAGAAGGACTGGGACCCT
AAGAAGTACGGCGGCTTCGACAGCCCCACCGTGGCCTATTCTGTGCTGGTGGTGGCCAAAGTGGAAAAGG
GCAAGTCCAAGAAACTGAAGAGTGTGAAAGAGCTGCTGGGGATCACCATCATGGAAAGAAGCAGCTTCGA
GAAGAATCCCATCGACTTTCTGGAAGCCAAGGGCTACAAAGAAGTGAAAAAGGACCTGATCATCAAGCTG
CCTAAGTACTCCCTGTTCGAGCTGGAAAACGGCCGGAAGAGAATGCTGGCCTCTGCCGGCGAACTGCAGA
AGGGAAACGAACTGGCCCTGCCCTCCAAATATGTGAACTTCCTGTACCTGGCCAGCCACTATGAGAAGCT
GAAGGGCTCCCCCGAGGATAATGAGCAGAAACAGCTGTTTGTGGAACAGCACAAGCACTACCTGGACGAG
ATCATCGAGCAGATCAGCGAGTTCTCCAAGAGAGTGATCCTGGCCGACGCTAATCTGGACAAAGTGCTGT
CCGCCTACAACAAGCACCGGGATAAGCCCATCAGAGAGCAGGCCGAGAATATCATCCACCTGTTTACCCT
GACCAATCTGGGAGCCCCTGCCGCCTTCAAGTACTTTGACACCACCATCGACCGGAAGAGGTACACCAGC
ACCAAAGAGGTGCTGGACGCCACCCTGATCCACCAGAGCATCACCGGCCTGTACGAGACACGGATCGACC
TGTCTCAGCTGGGAGGCGACAAAAGGCCGGCGGCCACGAAAAAGGCCGGCCAGGCAAAAAAGAAAAAGTA
AGAATTCCTAGAGCTCGCTGATCAGCCTCGACTGTGCCTTCTAGTTGCCAGCCATCTGTTGTTTGCCCCT
CCCCCGTGCCTTCCTTGACCCTGGAAGGTGCCACTCCCACTGTCCTTTCCTAATAAAATGAGGAAATTGC
ATCGCATTGTCTGAGTAGGTGTCATTCTATTCTGGGGGGTGGGGTGGGGCAGGACAGCAAGGGGGAGGAT
TGGGAAGAGAATAGCAGGCATGCTGGGGAGCGGCCGCAGGAACCCCTAGTGATGGAGTTGGCCACTCCCT
CTCTGCGCGCTCGCTCGCTCACTGAGGCCGGGCGACCAAAGGTCGCCCGACGCCCGGGCTTTGCCCGGGC
GGCCTCAGTGAGCGAGCGAGCGCGCAGCTGCCTGCAGGGGCGCCTGATGCGGTATTTTCTCCTTACGCAT
CTGTGCGGTATTTCACACCGCATA
[142 nt withheld, positions 5695-5836]
C
[141 nt withheld, positions 5838-5978]
CCTTTGACGTTGGAGTCCACGTTCTTT
[37 nt withheld, positions 6006-6042]
ACCCTATCTCGGGCTATTCTTTTGATTTATAAGGGATTTTGCCGATTTCGGCCTATTGGTTAAAAAATGA
GCTGATTTAACAAAAATTTAACGCGAATTTTAACAAAATATTAACGTTTACAATTTTATGGTGCACTCTC
AGTACAATCTGCTCTGATGCCGCATAGTTAAGCCAGCCCCGACACCCGCCAACACCCGCTGACGCGCCCT
GACGGGCTTGTCTGCTCCCGGCATCCGCTTACAGACAAGCTGTGACCGTCTCCGGGAGCTGCATGTGTCA
GAGGTTTTCACCGTCATCACCGAAACGCGCGAGACGAAAGGGCCTCGTGATACGCCTATTTTTATAGGTT
AATGTCATGATAATAATGGTTTCTTAGACGTCAGGTGGCACTTTTCGGGGAAATGTGCGCGGAACCCCTA
TTTGTTTATTTTTCTAAATACATTCAAATATGTATCCGCTCATGAGACAATAACCCTGATAAATGCTTCA
ATAATATTGAAAAAGGAAGAGTATGAGTATTCAACATTTCCGTGTCGCCCTTATTCCCTTTTTTGCGGCA
TTTTGCCTTCCTGTTTTTGCTCACCCAGAAACGCTGGTGAAAGTAAAAGATGCTGAAGATCAGTTGGGTG
CACGAGTGGGTTACATCGAACTGGATCTCAACAGCGGTAAGATCCTTGAGAGTTTTCGCCCCGAAGAACG
TTTTCCAATGATGAGCACTTTTAAAGTTCTGCTATGTGGCGCGGTATTATCCCGTATTGACGCCGGGCAA
GAGCAACTCGGTCGCCGCATACACTATTCTCAGAATGACTTGGTTGAGTACTCACCAGTCACAGAAAAGC
ATCTTACGGATGGCATGACAGTAAGAGAATTATGCAGTGCTGCCATAACCATGAGTGATAACACTGCGGC
CAACTTACTTCTGACAACGATCGGAGGACCGAAGGAGCTAACCGCTTTTTTGCACAACATGGGGGATCAT
GTAACTCGCCTTGATCGTTGGGAACCGGAGCTGAATGAAGCCATACCAAACGACGAGCGTGACACCACGA
TGCCTGTAGCAATGGCAACAACGTTGCGCAAACTATTAACTGGCGAACTACTTACTCTAGCTTCCCGGCA
ACAATTAATAGACTGGATGGAGGCGGATAAAGTTGCAGGACCACTTCTGCGCTCGGCCCTTCCGGCTGGC
TGGTTTATTGCTGATAAATCTGGAGCCGGTGAGCGTGGAAGCCGCGGTATCATTGCAGCACTGGGGCCAG
ATGGTAAGCCCTCCCGTATCGTAGTTATCTACACGACGGGGAGTCAGGCAACTATGGATGAACGAAATAG
ACAGATCGCTGAGATAGGTGCCTCACTGATTAAGCATTGGTAACTGTCAGACCAAGTTTACTCATATATA
CTTTAGATTGATTTAAAACTTCATTTTTAATTTAAAAGGATCTAGGTGAAGATCCTTTTTGATAATCTCA
TGACCAAAATCCCTTAACGTGAGTTTTCGTTCCACTGAGCGTCAGACCCCGTAGAAAAGATCAAAGGATC
TTCTTGAGATCCTTTTTTTCTGCGCGTAATCTGCTGCTTGCAAACAAAAAAACCACCGCTACCAGCGGTG
GTTTGTTTGCCGGATCAAGAGCTACCAACTCTTTTTCCGAAGGTAACTGGCTTCAGCAGAGCGCAGATAC
CAAATACTGTCCTTCTAGTGTAGCCGTAGTTAGGCCACCACTTCAAGAACTCTGTAGCACCGCCTACATA
CCTCGCTCTGCTAATCCTGTTACCAGTGGCTGCTGCCAGTGGCGATAAGTCGTGTCTTACCGGGTTGGAC
TCAAGACGATAGTTACCGGATAAGGCGCAGCGGTCGGGCTGAACGGGGGGTTCGTGCACACAGCCCAGCT
TGGAGCGAACGACCTACACCGAACTGAGATACCTACAGCGTGAGCTATGAGAAAGCGCCACGCTTCCCGA
AGGGAGAAAGGCGGACAGGTATCCGGTAAGCGGCAGGGTCGGAACAGGAGAGCGCACGAGGGAGCTTCCA
GGGGGAAACGCCTGGTATCTTTATAGTCCTGTCGGGTTTCGCCACCTCTGACTTGAGCGTCGATTTTTGT
GATGCTCGTCAGGGGGGCGGAGCCTATGGAAAAACGCCAGCAACGCGGCCTTTTTACGGTTCCTGGCCTT
TTGCTGGCCTTTTGCTCACATGTGAGGGCCTATTTCCCATGATTCCTTCATATTTGCATATACGATACAA
GGCTGTTAGAGAGATAATTGGAATTAATTTGACTGTAAACACAAAGATATTAGTACAAAATACGTGACGT
AGAAAGTAATAATTTCTTGGGTAGTTTGCAGTTTTAAAATTATGTTTTAAAATGGACTATCATATGCTTA
CCGTAACTTGAAAGTATTTCGATTTCTTGGCTTTATATATCTTGTGGAAAGGACGAAACACCATTAGGAT
TTTCCTTCACTAGTTT
Features (pLannotate 1.2.2; 18 found; start..end, strand, type, name):
     79..122     +  misc_RNA       gRNA scaffold (fragment): guide RNA scaffold for the Streptococcus pyogenes CRISPR/Cas9 system
    169..454     +  enhancer       CMV enhancer: human cytomegalovirus immediate early enhancer; contains an 18-bp deletion relative to the standard CMV enhancer
    456..733     +  promoter       chicken β-actin promoter: No description available
    734..962     +  intron         hybrid intron: hybrid between chicken β-actin (CBA) and minute virus of mice (MMV) introns (Gray et al., 2011)
   1100..2701    +  CDS            Cas9(N): N-terminal portion of Streptococcus pyogenes Cas9 (Zetsche et al., 2015)
   2702..5200    +  CDS            Cas9(C): C-terminal portion of Streptococcus pyogenes Cas9 (Zetsche et al., 2015)
   5201..5248    +  CDS            nucleoplasmin NLS: bipartite nuclear localization signal from nucleoplasmin
   5282..5393    +  polyA_signal   bGH poly(A) signal: bovine growth hormone polyadenylation signal
   5498..5638    +  repeat_region  AAV2 ITR: inverted terminal repeat of adeno-associated virus serotype 2 inverted
   5643..5694    -  misc_feature   bom (fragment): basis of mobility region from pBR322
   5713..6093    +  rep_origin     M13 ori (sequence partly withheld): M13 bacteriophage origin of replication; arrow indicates direction of (+) strand synthesis
   6169..6218    -  misc_feature   bom (fragment): basis of mobility region from pBR322
   6320..6355    -  CDS            rop (fragment): Rop protein, which maintains plasmids at low copy number; rop
   6450..6554    +  promoter       AmpR promoter: bla
   6555..7415    +  CDS            AmpR: β-lactamase; bla; confers resistance to ampicillin, carbenicillin, and related antibiotics
   7586..8174    +  rep_origin     ori: high-copy-number ColE1/pMB1/pBR322/pUC origin of replication
   8236..8476    +  promoter       U6 promoter: RNA polymerase III promoter for human U6 snRNA
   8505..72      +  misc_RNA       gRNA scaffold (across the origin): guide RNA scaffold for the Streptococcus pyogenes CRISPR/Cas9 system
