>Addgene plasmid #112421 | pZNF23.1.0-gDNA | addgene full sequence | sequence record 230301 | Addgene NGS Result
TAGAGCTAGAAATAGCAAGTTAAAATAAGGCTAGTCCGTTATCAACTTGAAAAAGTGGCACCGAGTCGGT
GCTTTTTTGTTTTAGAGCTAGAAATAGCAAGTTAAAATAAGGCTAGTCCGTTTTTAGCGCGTGCGCCAAT
TCTGCAGACAAATGGCTCTAGAGGTACCCGTTACATAACTTACGGTAAATGGCCCGCCTGGCTGACCGCC
CAACGACCCCCGCCCATTGACGTCAATAGTAACGCCAATAGGGACTTTCCATTGACGTCAATGGGTGGAG
TATTTACGGTAAACTGCCCACTTGGCAGTACATCAAGTGTATCATATGCCAAGTACGCCCCCTATTGACG
TCAATGACGGTAAATGGCCCGCCTGGCATTGTGCCCAGTACATGACCTTATGGGACTTTCCTACTTGGCA
GTACATCTACGTATTAGTCATCGCTATTACCATGGTCGAGGTGAGCCCCACGTTCTGCTTCACTCTCCCC
ATCTCCCCCCCCTCCCCACCCCCAATTTTGTATTTATTTATTTTTTAATTATTTTGTGCAGCGATGGGGG
CGGGGGGGGGGGNNGGGCGAGGCGGAGAGGTGCGGCGGCAGCCAATCAGAGCGGCGCGCTCCGAAAGTTT
CCTTTTATGGCGAGGCGGCGGCGGCGGCGGCCCTATAAAAAGCGAAGCGCGCGGCGGGCGGGAGTCGCTG
CGCGCTGCCTTCGCCCCGTGCCCCGCTCCGCCGCCGCCTCGCGCCGCCCGCCCCGGCTCTGACTGACCGC
GTTACTCCCACAGGTGAGCGGGCGGGACGGCCCTTCTCCTCCGGGCTGTAATTAGCTGAGCAAGAGGTAA
GGGTTTAAGGGATGGTTGGTTGGTGGGGTATTAATGTTTAATTACCTGGAGCACCTGCCTGAAATCACTT
TTTTTCAGGTTGGACCGGTGCCACCATGGACTATAAGGACCACGACGGAGACTACAAGGATCATGATATT
GATTACAAAGACGATGACGATAAGATGGCCCCAAAGAAGAAGCGGAAGGTCGGTATCCACGGAGTCCCAG
CAGCCGACAAGAAGTACAGCATCGGCCTGGACATCGGCACCAACTCTGTGGGCTGGGCCGTGATCACCGA
CGAGTACAAGGTGCCCAGCAAGAAATTCAAGGTGCTGGGCAACACCGACCGGCACAGCATCAAGAAGAAC
CTGATCGGAGCCCTGCTGTTCGACAGCGGCGAAACAGCCGAGGCCACCCGGCTGAAGAGAACCGCCAGAA
GAAGATACACCAGACGGAAGAACCGGATCTGCTATCTGCAAGAGATCTTCAGCAACGAGATGGCCAAGGT
GGACGACAGCTTCTTCCACAGACTGGAAGAGTCCTTCCTGGTGGAAGAGGATAAGAAGCACGAGCGGCAC
CCCATCTTCGGCAACATCGTGGACGAGGTGGCCTACCACGAGAAGTACCCCACCATCTACCACCTGAGAA
AGAAACTGGTGGACAGCACCGACAAGGCCGACCTGCGGCTGATCTATCTGGCCCTGGCCCACATGATCAA
GTTCCGGGGCCACTTCCTGATCGAGGGCGACCTGAACCCCGACAACAGCGACGTGGACAAGCTGTTCATC
CAGCTGGTGCAGACCTACAACCAGCTGTTCGAGGAAAACCCCATCAACGCCAGCGGCGTGGACGCCAAGG
CCATCCTGTCTGCCAGACTGAGCAAGAGCAGACGGCTGGAAAATCTGATCGCCCAGCTGCCCGGCGAGAA
GAAGAATGGCCTGTTCGGAAACCTGATTGCCCTGAGCCTGGGCCTGACCCCCAACTTCAAGAGCAACTTC
GACCTGGCCGAGGATGCCAAACTGCAGCTGAGCAAGGACACCTACGACGACGACCTGGACAACCTGCTGG
CCCAGATCGGCGACCAGTACGCCGACCTGTTTCTGGCCGCCAAGAACCTGTCCGACGCCATCCTGCTGAG
CGACATCCTGAGAGTGAACACCGAGATCACCAAGGCCCCCCTGAGCGCCTCTATGATCAAGAGATACGAC
GAGCACCACCAGGACCTGACCCTGCTGAAAGCTCTCGTGCGGCAGCAGCTGCCTGAGAAGTACAAAGAGA
TTTTCTTCGACCAGAGCAAGAACGGCTACGCCGGCTACATTGACGGCGGAGCCAGCCAGGAAGAGTTCTA
CAAGTTCATCAAGCCCATCCTGGAAAAGATGGACGGCACCGAGGAACTGCTCGTGAAGCTGAACAGAGAG
GACCTGCTGCGGAAGCAGCGGACCTTCGACAACGGCAGCATCCCCCACCAGATCCACCTGGGAGAGCTGC
ACGCCATTCTGCGGCGGCAGGAAGATTTTTACCCATTCCTGAAGGACAACCGGGAAAAGATCGAGAAGAT
CCTGACCTTCCGCATCCCCTACTACGTGGGCCCTCTGGCCAGGGGAAACAGCAGATTCGCCTGGATGACC
AGAAAGAGCGAGGAAACCATCACCCCCTGGAACTTCGAGGAAGTGGTGGACAAGGGCGCTTCCGCCCAGA
GCTTCATCGAGCGGATGACCAACTTCGATAAGAACCTGCCCAACGAGAAGGTGCTGCCCAAGCACAGCCT
GCTGTACGAGTACTTCACCGTGTATAACGAGCTGACCAAAGTGAAATACGTGACCGAGGGAATGAGAAAG
CCCGCCTTCCTGAGCGGCGAGCAGAAAAAGGCCATCGTGGACCTGCTGTTCAAGACCAACCGGAAAGTGA
CCGTGAAGCAGCTGAAAGAGGACTACTTCAAGAAAATCGAGTGCTTCGACTCCGTGGAAATCTCCGGCGT
GGAAGATCGGTTCAACGCCTCCCTGGGCACATACCACGATCTGCTGAAAATTATCAAGGACAAGGACTTC
CTGGACAATGAGGAAAACGAGGACATTCTGGAAGATATCGTGCTGACCCTGACACTGTTTGAGGACAGAG
AGATGATCGAGGAACGGCTGAAAACCTATGCCCACCTGTTCGACGACAAAGTGATGAAGCAGCTGAAGCG
GCGGAGATACACCGGCTGGGGCAGGCTGAGCCGGAAGCTGATCAACGGCATCCGGGACAAGCAGTCCGGC
AAGACAATCCTGGATTTCCTGAAGTCCGACGGCTTCGCCAACAGAAACTTCATGCAGCTGATCCACGACG
ACAGCCTGACCTTTAAAGAGGACATCCAGAAAGCCCAGGTGTCCGGCCAGGGCGATAGCCTGCACGAGCA
CATTGCCAATCTGGCCGGCAGCCCCGCCATTAAGAAGGGCATCCTGCAGACAGTGAAGGTGGTGGACGAG
CTCGTGAAAGTGATGGGCCGGCACAAGCCCGAGAACATCGTGATCGAAATGGCCAGAGAGAACCAGACCA
CCCAGAAGGGACAGAAGAACAGCCGCGAGAGAATGAAGCGGATCGAAGAGGGCATCAAAGAGCTGGGCAG
CCAGATCCTGAAAGAACACCCCGTGGAAAACACCCAGCTGCAGAACGAGAAGCTGTACCTGTACTACCTG
CAGAATGGGCGGGATATGTACGTGGACCAGGAACTGGACATCAACCGGCTGTCCGACTACGATGTGGACC
ATATCGTGCCTCAGAGCTTTCTGAAGGACGACTCCATCGACAACAAGGTGCTGACCAGAAGCGACAAGAA
CCGGGGCAAGAGCGACAACGTGCCCTCCGAAGAGGTCGTGAAGAAGATGAAGAACTACTGGCGGCAGCTG
CTGAACGCCAAGCTGATTACCCAGAGAAAGTTCGACAATCTGACCAAGGCCGAGAGAGGCGGCCTGAGCG
AACTGGATAAGGCCGGCTTCATCAAGAGACAGCTGGTGGAAACCCGGCAGATCACAAAGCACGTGGCACA
GATCCTGGACTCCCGGATGAACACTAAGTACGACGAGAATGACAAGCTGATCCGGGAAGTGAAAGTGATC
ACCCTGAAGTCCAAGCTGGTGTCCGATTTCCGGAAGGATTTCCAGTTTTACAAAGTGCGCGAGATCAACA
ACTACCACCACGCCCACGACGCCTACCTGAACGCCGTCGTGGGAACCGCCCTGATCAAAAAGTACCCTAA
GCTGGAAAGCGAGTTCGTGTACGGCGACTACAAGGTGTACGACGTGCGGAAGATGATCGCCAAGAGCGAG
CAGGAAATCGGCAAGGCTACCGCCAAGTACTTCTTCTACAGCAACATCATGAACTTTTTCAAGACCGAGA
TTACCCTGGCCAACGGCGAGATCCGGAAGCGGCCTCTGATCGAGACAAACGGCGAAACCGGGGAGATCGT
GTGGGATAAGGGCCGGGATTTTGCCACCGTGCGGAAAGTGCTGAGCATGCCCCAAGTGAATATCGTGAAA
AAGACCGAGGTGCAGACAGGCGGCTTCAGCAAAGAGTCTATCCTGCCCAAGAGGAACAGCGATAAGCTGA
TCGCCAGAAAGAAGGACTGGGACCCTAAGAAGTACGGCGGCTTCGACAGCCCCACCGTGGCCTATTCTGT
GCTGGTGGTGGCCAAAGTGGAAAAGGGCAAGTCCAAGAAACTGAAGAGTGTGAAAGAGCTGCTGGGGATC
ACCATCATGGAAAGAAGCAGCTTCGAGAAGAATCCCATCGACTTTCTGGAAGCCAAGGGCTACAAAGAAG
TGAAAAAGGACCTGATCATCAAGCTGCCTAAGTACTCCCTGTTCGAGCTGGAAAACGGCCGGAAGAGAAT
GCTGGCCTCTGCCGGCGAACTGCAGAAGGGAAACGAACTGGCCCTGCCCTCCAAATATGTGAACTTCCTG
TACCTGGCCAGCCACTATGAGAAGCTGAAGGGCTCCCCCGAGGATAATGAGCAGAAACAGCTGTTTGTGG
AACAGCACAAGCACTACCTGGACGAGATCATCGAGCAGATCAGCGAGTTCTCCAAGAGAGTGATCCTGGC
CGACGCTAATCTGGACAAAGTGCTGTCCGCCTACAACAAGCACCGGGATAAGCCCATCAGAGAGCAGGCC
GAGAATATCATCCACCTGTTTACCCTGACCAATCTGGGAGCCCCTGCCGCCTTCAAGTACTTTGACACCA
CCATCGACCGGAAGAGGTACACCAGCACCAAAGAGGTGCTGGACGCCACCCTGATCCACCAGAGCATCAC
CGGCCTGTACGAGACACGGATCGACCTGTCTCAGCTGGGAGGCGACAAAAGGCCGGCGGCCACGAAAAAG
GCCGGCCAGGCAAAAAAGAAAAAGTAAGAATTCCTAGAGCTCGCTGATCAGCCTCGACTGTGCCTTCTAG
TTGCCAGCCATCTGTTGTTTGCCCCTCCCCCGTGCCTTCCTTGACCCTGGAAGGTGCCACTCCCACTGTC
CTTTCCTAATAAAATGAGGAAATTGCATCGCATTGTCTGAGTAGGTGTCATTCTATTCTGGGGGGTGGGG
TGGGGCAGGACAGCAAGGGGGAGGATTGGGAAGAGAATAGCAGGCATGCTGGGGAGCGGCCGCAGGAACC
CCTAGTGATGGAGTTGGCCACTCCCTCTCTGCGCGCTCGCTCGCTCACTGAGGCCGGGCGACCAAAGGTC
GCCCGACGCCCGGGCTTTGCCCGGGCGGCCTCAGTGAGCGAGCGAGCGCGCAGCTGCCTGCAGGGGCGCC
TGATGCGGTATTTTCTCCTTACGCATCTGTGCGGTATTTCACACCGCATA
[95 nt withheld, positions 5651-5745]
T
[46 nt withheld, positions 5747-5792]
C
[141 nt withheld, positions 5794-5934]
CCTTTGACGTTGGAGTCCACGTTCTTT
[37 nt withheld, positions 5962-5998]
ACTCTATCTCGGGCTATTCTTTTGATTTATAAGGGATTTTGCCGATTTCGGTCTATTGGTTAAAAAATGA
GCTGATTTAACAAAAATTTAACGCGAATTTTAACAAAATATTAACGTTTACAATTTTATGGTGCACTCTC
AGTACAATCTGCTCTGATGCCGCATAGTTAAGCCAGCCCCGACACCCGCCAACACCCGCTGACGCGCCCT
GACGGGCTTGTCTGCTCCCGGCATCCGCTTACAGACAAGCTGTGACCGTCTCCGGGAGCTGCATGTGTCA
GAGGTTTTCACCGTCATCACCGAAACGCGCGAGACGAAAGGGCCTCGTGATACGCCTATTTTTATAGGTT
AATGTCATGATAATAATGGTTTCTTAGACGTCAGGTGGCACTTTTCGGGGAAATGTGCGCGGAACCCCTA
TTTGTTTATTTTTCTAAATACATTCAAATATGTATCCGCTCATGAGACAATAACCCTGATAAATGCTTCA
ATAATATTGAAAAAGGAAGAGTATGAGTATTCAACATTTCCGTGTCGCCCTTATTCCCTTTTTTGCGGCA
TTTTGCCTTCCTGTTTTTGCTCACCCAGAAACGCTGGTGAAAGTAAAAGATGCTGAAGATCAGTTGGGTG
CACGAGTGGGTTACATCGAACTGGATCTCAACAGCGGTAAGATCCTTGAGAGTTTTCGCCCCGAAGAACG
TTTTCCAATGATGAGCACTTTTAAAGTTCTGCTATGTGGCGCGGTATTATCCCGTATTGACGCCGGGCAA
GAGCAACTCGGTCGCCGCATACACTATTCTCAGAATGACTTGGTTGAGTACTCACCAGTCACAGAAAAGC
ATCTTACGGATGGCATGACAGTAAGAGAATTATGCAGTGCTGCCATAACCATGAGTGATAACACTGCGGC
CAACTTACTTCTGACAACGATCGGAGGACCGAAGGAGCTAACCGCTTTTTTGCACAACATGGGGGATCAT
GTAACTCGCCTTGATCGTTGGGAACCGGAGCTGAATGAAGCCATACCAAACGACGAGCGTGACACCACGA
TGCCTGTAGCAATGGCAACAACGTTGCGCAAACTATTAACTGGCGAACTACTTACTCTAGCTTCCCGGCA
ACAATTAATAGACTGGATGGAGGCGGATAAAGTTGCAGGACCACTTCTGCGCTCGGCCCTTCCGGCTGGC
TGGTTTATTGCTGATAAATCTGGAGCCGGTGAGCGTGGAAGCCGCGGTATCATTGCAGCACTGGGGCCAG
ATGGTAAGCCCTCCCGTATCGTAGTTATCTACACGACGGGGAGTCAGGCAACTATGGATGAACGAAATAG
ACAGATCGCTGAGATAGGTGCCTCACTGATTAAGCATTGGTAACTGTCAGACCAAGTTTACTCATATATA
CTTTAGATTGATTTAAAACTTCATTTTTAATTTAAAAGGATCTAGGTGAAGATCCTTTTTGATAATCTCA
TGACCAAAATCCCTTAACGTGAGTTTTCGTTCCACTGAGCGTCAGACCCCGTAGAAAAGATCAAAGGATC
TTCTTGAGATCCTTTTTTTCTGCGCGTAATCTGCTGCTTGCAAACAAAAAAACCACCGCTACCAGCGGTG
GTTTGTTTGCCGGATCAAGAGCTACCAACTCTTTTTCCGAAGGTAACTGGCTTCAGCAGAGCGCAGATAC
CAAATACTGTTCTTCTAGTGTAGCCGTAGTTAGGCCACCACTTCAAGAACTCTGTAGCACCGCCTACATA
CCTCGCTCTGCTAATCCTGTTACCAGTGGCTGCTGCCAGTGGCGATAAGTCGTGTCTTACCGGGTTGGAC
TCAAGACGATAGTTACCGGATAAGGCGCAGCGGTCGGGCTGAACGGGGGGTTCGTGCACACAGCCCAGCT
TGGAGCGAACGACCTACACCGAACTGAGATACCTACAGCGTGAGCTATGAGAAAGCGCCACGCTTCCCGA
AGGGAGAAAGGCGGACAGGTATCCGGTAAGCGGCAGGGTCGGAACAGGAGAGCGCACGAGGGAGCTTCCA
GGGGGAAACGCCTGGTATCTTTATAGTCCTGTCGGGTTTCGCCACCTCTGACTTGAGCGTCGATTTTTGT
GATGCTCGTCAGGGGGGCGGAGCCTATGGAAAAACGCCAGCAACGCGGCCTTTTTACGGTTCCTGGCCTT
TTGCTGGCCTTTTGCTCACATGTGAGGGCCTATTTCCCATGATTCCTTCATATTTGCATATACGATACAA
GGCTGTTAGAGAGATAATTGGAATTAATTTGACTGTAAACACAAAGATATTAGTACAAAATACGTGACGT
AGAAAGTAATAATTTCTTGGGTAGTTTGCAGTTTTAAAATTATGTTTTAAAATGGACTATCATATGCTTA
CCGTAACTTGAAAGTATTTCGATTTCTTGGCTTTATATATCTTGTGGAAAGGACGAAACACCGATTAGGA
TTTTCCTTCACTAGTTT
Features (pLannotate 1.2.2; 18 found; start..end, strand, type, name):
     79..122     +  misc_RNA       gRNA scaffold (fragment): guide RNA scaffold for the Streptococcus pyogenes CRISPR/Cas9 system
    169..454     +  enhancer       CMV enhancer: human cytomegalovirus immediate early enhancer; contains an 18-bp deletion relative to the standard CMV enhancer
    557..690     +  promoter       chicken β-actin promoter (fragment): No description available
    691..918     +  intron         hybrid intron: hybrid between chicken β-actin (CBA) and minute virus of mice (MMV) introns (Gray et al., 2011)
   1056..2657    +  CDS            Cas9(N): N-terminal portion of Streptococcus pyogenes Cas9 (Zetsche et al., 2015)
   2658..5156    +  CDS            Cas9(C): C-terminal portion of Streptococcus pyogenes Cas9 (Zetsche et al., 2015)
   5157..5204    +  CDS            nucleoplasmin NLS: bipartite nuclear localization signal from nucleoplasmin
   5238..5349    +  polyA_signal   bGH poly(A) signal: bovine growth hormone polyadenylation signal
   5454..5594    +  repeat_region  AAV2 ITR: inverted terminal repeat of adeno-associated virus serotype 2 inverted
   5599..5650    -  misc_feature   bom (fragment): basis of mobility region from pBR322
   5669..6124    +  rep_origin     f1 ori (sequence partly withheld): f1 bacteriophage origin of replication; arrow indicates direction of (+) strand synthesis
   6125..6174    -  misc_feature   bom (fragment): basis of mobility region from pBR322
   6276..6311    -  CDS            rop (fragment): Rop protein, which maintains plasmids at low copy number; rop
   6406..6510    +  promoter       AmpR promoter: bla
   6511..7371    +  CDS            AmpR: β-lactamase; bla; confers resistance to ampicillin, carbenicillin, and related antibiotics
   7542..8130    +  rep_origin     ori: high-copy-number ColE1/pMB1/pBR322/pUC origin of replication
   8192..8432    +  promoter       U6 promoter: RNA polymerase III promoter for human U6 snRNA
   8462..72      +  misc_RNA       gRNA scaffold (across the origin): guide RNA scaffold for the Streptococcus pyogenes CRISPR/Cas9 system
