[The description below was written by a language model from this plasmid's Addgene catalogue record and pLannotate feature annotations shown in this document.]
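Description:
pZNF23.1.0-gDNA is a mammalian CRISPR expression plasmid built on the pX330 backbone, delivering both Streptococcus pyogenes Cas9 and a single guide RNA against the human zinc-finger transcription factor gene ZNF23 from one vector. It is maintained in E. coli as a high-copy plasmid through a ColE1/pUC-type origin and selected with ampicillin via the β-lactamase gene. The backbone also carries a phage f1/M13 origin, a single AAV2 inverted terminal repeat, and small remnants of pBR322 bom and rop sequences. With only one ITR annotated, the plasmid is not evidently an AAV packaging construct.

The guide cassette consists of the human U6 RNA polymerase III promoter followed by a 20-nucleotide ZNF23-targeting spacer, cloned into the BbsI sites (destroyed in the process), and the S. pyogenes gRNA scaffold. The PAM quoted in the record belongs to the genomic target and is not present in the plasmid. Cas9 is driven by a hybrid CBA-type promoter made up of the CMV enhancer, chicken β-actin promoter and a hybrid intron. Its coding sequence is annotated as contiguous N- and C-terminal portions that together form the full-length nuclease, followed by a C-terminal nucleoplasmin nuclear localization signal and a bovine growth hormone polyadenylation signal.

Two sequence records are annotated: the depositor's at 8,508 nt and the repository's sequencing result at 8,465 nt. They have the same feature layout, and the difference falls mainly in the chicken β-actin promoter region, which is called only as a fragment in the shorter record. The depositor notes that the plasmid is meant to be used with a companion plasmid, pZNF23-donor, which suggests Cas9 cleavage at ZNF23 paired with donor-templated editing, although the record does not describe the intended modification.
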