Addgene plasmid #112421: pZNF23.1.0-gDNA
Purpose: CRISPR plasmid for expression of Cas9 and gRNA targeting human transcription factor ZNF23
Depositing lab: Kevin White. Depositing organization: University of Chicago.
Backbone
  Vector backbone: pX330
  Backbone manufacturer: Zhang lab (Addgene plasmid ID: 42230)
  Vector type: Mammalian Expression, CRISPR
Growth in bacteria
  Bacterial resistance: Ampicillin, 100 μg/mL
  Growth temperature: 37°C
  Growth strain: DH5alpha
  Copy number: High Copy
Gene/Insert
  Gene/Insert name: ZNF23
  gRNA/shRNA sequence: ATTAGGATTTTCCTTCACTA TGG
  Species: H. sapiens (human)
  Entrez Gene: ZNF23 (a.k.a. KOX16, ZNF359, ZNF612, Zfp612, MGC57283)
  Cloning method: Restriction Enzyme; 5′ cloning site BbsI (destroyed during cloning); 3′ cloning site BbsI (destroyed during cloning)
  Sequencing primers: 5′ hU6-F (5'-GAGGGCCTATTTCCCATGATT-3')
Terms and licenses: Academic/Nonprofit Terms; Industry Terms: Not Available to Industry
Depositor comments: gRNA sequence listed includes 20 nucleotide target sequence, followed by the uncloned PAM sequence. The PAM sequence is not present in the plasmid. Use with plasmid pZNF23-donor.
How to cite: pZNF23.1.0-gDNA was a gift from Kevin White (Addgene plasmid # 112421 ; http://n2t.net/addgene:112421 ; RRID:Addgene_112421)
